>Addgene plasmid #236444 | pcDNA3 2xFLAG-2xSTREP TFDP1 | addgene full sequence | sequence record 473585 | Addgene NGS Result
CATTGCAGCACTGGGGCCAGATGGTAAGCCCTCCCGTATCGTAGTTATCTACACGACGGGGAGTCAGGCA
ACTATGGATGAACGAAATAGACAGATCGCTGAGATAGGTGCCTCACTGATTAAGCATTGGTAACTGTCAG
ACCAAGTTTACTCATATATACTTTAGATTGATTTAAAACTTCATTTTTAATTTAAAAGGATCTAGGTGAA
GATCCTTTTTGATAATCTCATGACCAAAATCCCTTAACGTGAGTTTTCGTTCCACTGAGCGTCAGACCCC
GTAGAAAAGATCAAAGGATCTTCTTGAGATCCTTTTTTTCTGCGCGTAATCTGCTGCTTGCAAACAAAAA
AACCACCGCTACCAGCGGTGGTTTGTTTGCCGGATCAAGAGCTACCAACTCTTTTTCCGAAGGTAACTGG
CTTCAGCAGAGCGCAGATACCAAATACTGTTCTTCTAGTGTAGCCGTAGTTAGGCCACCACTTCAAGAAC
TCTGTAGCACCGCCTACATACCTCGCTCTGCTAATCCTGTTACCAGTGGCTGCTGCCAGTGGCGATAAGT
CGTGTCTTACCGGGTTGGACTCAAGACGATAGTTACCGGATAAGGCGCAGCGGTCGGGCTGAACGGGGGG
TTCGTGCACACAGCCCAGCTTGGAGCGAACGACCTACACCGAACTGAGATACCTACAGCGTGAGCTATGA
GAAAGCGCCACGCTTCCCGAAGGGAGAAAGGCGGACAGGTATCCGGTAAGCGGCAGGGTCGGAACAGGAG
AGCGCACGAGGGAGCTTCCAGGGGGAAACGCCTGGTATCTTTATAGTCCTGTCGGGTTTCGCCACCTCTG
ACTTGAGCGTCGATTTTTGTGATGCTCGTCAGGGGGGCGGAGCCTATGGAAAAACGCCAGCAACGCGGCC
TTTTTACGGTTCCTGGCCTTTTGCTGGCCTTTTGCTCACATGTTCTTTCCTGCGTTATCCCCTGATTCTG
TGGATAACCGTATTACCGCCTTTGAGTGAGCTGATACCGCTCGCCGCAGCCGAACGACCGAGCGCAGCGA
GTCAGTGAGCGAGGAAGCGGAAGAGCGCCCAATACGCAAACCGCCTCTCCCCGCGCGTTGGCCGATTCAT
TAATGCAGCTGGCACGACAGGTTTCCCGACTGGAAAGCGGGCAGTGAGCGCAACGCAATTAATGTGAGTT
AGCTCACTCATTAGGCACCCCAGGCTTTACACTTTATGCTTCCGGCTCGTATGTTGTGTGGAATTGTGAG
CGGATAACAATTTCACACAGGAAACAGCTATGACCATGATTACGCCAAGCTCTAGCTAGAGGTCGACGGT
ATACAGACATGATAAGATACATTGATGAGTTTGGACAAACCACAACTAGAATGCAGTGAAAAAAATGCTT
TATTTGTGAAATTTGTGATGCTATTGCTTTATTTGTAACCATTATAAGCTGCAATAAACAAGTTGGGGTG
GGCGAAGAACTCCAGCATGAGATCCCCGCGCTGGAGGATCATCCAGCCGGCGTCCCGGAAAACGATTCCG
AAGCCCAACCTTTCATAGAAGGCGGCGGTGGAATCGAAATCTCGTGATGGCAGGTTGGGCGTCGCTTGGT
CGGTCATTTCGAACCCCAGAGTCCCGCTCAGAAGAACTCGTCAAGAAGGCGATAGAAGGCGATGCGCTGC
GAATCGGGAGCGGCGATACCGTAAAGCACGAGGAAGCGGTCAGCCCATTCGCCGCCAAGCTCTTCAGCAA
TATCACGGGTAGCCAACGCTATGTCCTGATAGCGGTCCGCCACACCCAGCCGGCCACAGTCGATGAATCC
AGAAAAGCGGCCATTTTCCACCATGATATTCGGCAAGCAGGCATCGCCATGGGTCACGACGAGATCCTCG
CCGTCGGGCATGCGCGCCTTGAGCCTGGCGAACAGTTCGGCTGGCGCGAGCCCCTGATGCTCTTCGTCCA
GATCATCCTGATCGACAAGACCGGCTTCCATCCGAGTACGTGCTCGCTCGATGCGATGTTTCGCTTGGTG
GTCGAATGGGCAGGTAGCCGGATCAAGCGTATGCAGCCGCCGCATTGCATCAGCCATGATGGATACTTTC
TCGGCAGGAGCAAGGTGAGATGACAGGAGATCCTGCCCCGGCACTTCGCCCAATAGCAGCCAGTCCCTTC
CCGCTTCAGTGACAACGTCGAGCACAGCTGCGCAAGGAACGCCCGTCGTGGCCAGCCACGATAGCCGCGC
TGCCTCGTCCTGCAGTTCATTCAGGGCACCGGACAGGTCGGTCTTGACAAAAAGAACCGGGCGCCCCTGC
GCTGACAGCCGGAACACGGCGGCATCAGAGCAGCCGATTGTCTGTTGTGCCCAGTCATAGCCGAATAGCC
TCTCCACCCAAGCGGCCGGAGAACCTGCGTGCAATCCATCTTGTTCAATCATGCGAAACGATCCTCATCC
TGTCTCTTGATCAGATCCGAAAATGGATATACAAGCTCCCGGGAGCTTTTTGCAAAAGCCTAGGCCTCCA
AAAAAGCCTCCTCACTACTTCTGGAATAGCTCAGAGGCAGAGGCGGCCTCGGCCTCTGCATAAATAAAAA
AAATTAGTCAGCCATGGGGCGGAGAATGGGCGGAACTGGGCGGAGTTAGGGGCGGGATGGGCGGAGTTAG
GGGCGGGACTATGGTTGCTGACTAATTGAGATGCATGCTTTGCATACTTCTGCCTGCTGGGGAGCCTGGG
GACTTTCCACACCTGGTTGCTGACTAATTGAGATGCATGCTTTGCATACTTCTGCCTGCTGGGGAGCCTG
GGGACTTTCCACACCCTAACTGACACACATTCCACAGAATTAATTCGCGTTAAATTTTTGTTAAATCAGC
TCATTTTTTAACCAATAGGCCGAAATCGGCAAAATCCCTTATAAATCAAAAGAATAGACCGAGATAGGGT
[37 nt withheld, positions 2941-2977]
AAAGAACGTGGACTCCAACGTCAAAGG
[49 nt withheld, positions 3005-3053]
T
[91 nt withheld, positions 3055-3145]
G
[124 nt withheld, positions 3147-3270]
GGGGATACCCCCTAGAGCCCCAGCTGGTTCTTTCCGCCTCAGAAGCCATAGAGCCCACCGCATCCCCAGC
ATGCCTGCTATTGTCTTCCCAATCCTCCCCCTTGCTGTCCTGCCCCACCCCACCCCCCAGAATAGAATGA
CACCTACTCAGACAATGCGATGCAATTTCCTCATTTTATTAGGAAAGGACAGTGGGAGTGGCACCTTCCA
GGGTCAAGGAAGGCACGGGGGAGGGGCAAACAACAGATGGCTGGCAACTAGAAGGCACAGTCGAGGCTGA
TCAGCGGGTTTAAACGGGCCCTCTAGACTCGAGCGGCCGCTCAGTCGTCCTCGTCATTCTCGTTGAAGTC
ATCGTCCTCCTCGTCGTCCTCCCCGACGTAGGACACCGGAGTCTCCACCCTGGAGCCGCTGTACTGAGAC
CCATTGGAGCTTGTGGCCAGCATCCCATCTGCACCGTTGGTCAGGTCACTGGCAGAGAACCTTGTGCCGT
TAGACGTGGAACCTGCCGTCGTGATGAACACGCCTCCAACAGTTCCCTGAGCCATTTCTGTCACGTATGG
CTCCAGAGCCTTGGGGACCAGACTTCTGGCCATTTTAAGGTCTTCGGCAGAGCAGCTCCCCGACTCCAGC
CCGCAAGCCATGCCCATCCGCTTCAGCACTTCTATGTCATCGTGGATTTCAAATGTGTTGTCAAAATTAA
ACAGATACTCAAATTTGTCATTGGAGATGCTGCAGTCGATGACCGTCTTCTTGCTGGTGTTGACGATGAT
GAAGGGCAGGTGGATGACTGAGTTGGGTGGCGGTGGCCGGCTGGCCTGCTGCTCCGCATGCCGGTTTCTC
TGCACCAGGTTCTTGAAGGCAATTTGCTGTAGAATAAGTTCTTGAAGTTGAGACTGTTTCTGTTTTATTC
TTTCAAGTCTCCTCTGTCTTTCCACCTCTAAGTTCTGACATTCCTGAGCCGAGTTGGTGGGCAGACCAAT
CCACTTGATCTCCTTCTTCTCCTTGGAGATGATGTTCATGGCCATTAGCACGTTTAAGGCATCGTAGACG
CGCCGTCTTATGTTTTTCTGGTCATAAGCTGACTCGTTTGGTAAGATGTGGTTGTCGGCAGCACTGAACT
CCGCAACCAGCTCGTCTGCCACTTCGTTGTAGGAAGTGGTACCTTTCCTCTGCACCATGGCAGACCAAGG
TGAGGAGTCGGAAGGCTGGTTCTGAGAGGCAAAGTGAGTGCTGGGGGTGTGTGGGCTTCCTACCACCAGG
GTGTTTGACGCTGCCGGTCTCTGAGGCGTACCAATTACCACTTGCTGGGCAATGTTGACATTGGACTGTC
CAAAGGTTTTTGGCAAGAGCTGCTTCCCGAGCGGGTTGACGGTGGAGGGGTGAACGGCCACGAGGGACAC
CACGCCTTTCCCGGGACTAAGGTTCTGGTCTATGAAGACCTTGAGTTCTCCGTTGGCTTCAATTAGACCG
GCATCTTTTGCGAATTCCACCACACTGGATCCAGCTCCTTTCTCGAACTGCGGGTGGCTCCAGCTTCCTC
CTCCGCTGCCTCCGCCGCTTCCTCCTCCCTTCTCGAACTGAGGGTGGCTCCAGCTGGCGGCCGACCCTTT
ATCATCATCATCTTTATAATCCATAGATCCTGGTACCTTGTCATCGTCGTCCTTGTAGTCCATGGTAAGC
TTAAGTTTAAACGCTAGCCAGCTTGGGTCTCCCTATAGTGAGTCGTATTAATTTCGATAAGCCAGTAAGC
AGTGGGTTCTCTAGTTAGCCAGAGAGCTCTGCTTATATAGACCTCCCACCGTACACGCCTACCGCCCATT
TGCGTCAATGGGGCGGAGTTGTTACGACATTTTGGAAAGTCCCGTTGATTTTGGTGCCAAAACAAACTCC
CATTGACGTCAATGGGGTGGAGACTTGGAAATCCCCGTGAGTCAAACCGCTATCCACGCCCATTGATGTA
CTGCCAAAACCGCATCACCATGGTAATAGCGATGACTAATACGTAGATGTACTGCCAAGTAGGAAAGTCC
CATAAGGTCATGTACTGGGCATAATGCCAGGCGGGCCATTTACCGTCATTGACGTCAATAGGGGGCGTAC
TTGGCATATGATACACTTGATGTACTGCCAAGTGGGCAGTTTACCGTAAATACTCCACCCATTGACGTCA
ATGGAAAGTCCCTATTGGCGTTACTATGGGAACATACGTCATTATTGACGTCAATGGGCGGGGGTCGTTG
GGCGGTCAGCCAGGCGGGCCATTTACCGTAAGTTATGTAACGCGGAACTCCATATATGGGCTATGAACTA
ATGACCCCGTAATTGATTACTATTAATAACTAGTCAATAATCAATGTCAACGCGTATATCTGGCCCGTAC
ATCGCGAAGCAGCGCAAAACGCCTAACCCTAAGCAGATTCTTCATGCAATTGTCGGTCAAGCCTTGCCTT
GTTGTAGCTTAAATTTTGCTCGCGCACTACTCAGCGACCTCCAACACACAAGCAGGGAGCAGATACTGGC
TTAACTATGCGGCATCAGAGCAGATTGTACTGAGAGTGCACCATAGGGGATCGGGAGATCTCCCGATCCG
TCGACGTCAGGTGGCACTTTTCGGGGAAATGTGCGCGGAACCCCTATTTGTTTATTTTTCTAAATACATT
CAAATATGTATCCGCTCATGAGACAATAACCCTGATAAATGCTTCAATAATATTGAAAAAGGAAGAGTAT
GAGTATTCAACATTTCCGTGTCGCCCTTATTCCCTTTTTTGCGGCATTTTGCCTTCCTGTTTTTGCTCAC
CCAGAAACGCTGGTGAAAGTAAAAGATGCTGAAGATCAGTTGGGTGCACGAGTGGGTTACATCGAACTGG
ATCTCAACAGCGGTAAGATCCTTGAGAGTTTTCGCCCCGAAGAACGTTTTCCAATGATGAGCACTTTTAA
AGTTCTGCTATGTGGCGCGGTATTATCCCGTATTGACGCCGGGCAAGAGCAACTCGGTCGCCGCATACAC
TATTCTCAGAATGACTTGGTTGAGTACTCACCAGTCACAGAAAAGCATCTTACGGATGGCATGACAGTAA
GAGAATTATGCAGTGCTGCCATAACCATGAGTGATAACACTGCGGCCAACTTACTTCTGACAACGATCGG
AGGACCGAAGGAGCTAACCGCTTTTTTGCACAACATGGGGGATCATGTAACTCGCCTTGATCGTTGGGAA
CCGGAGCTGAATGAAGCCATACCAAACGACGAGCGTGACACCACGATGCCTGTAGCAATGGCAACAACGT
TGCGCAAACTATTAACTGGCGAACTACTTACTCTAGCTTCCCGGCAACAATTAATAGACTGGATGGAGGC
GGATAAAGTTGCAGGACCACTTCTGCGCTCGGCCCTTCCGGCTGGCTGGTTTATTGCTGATAAATCTGGA
GCCGGTGAGCGTGGGTCTCGCGGTAT
Features (pLannotate 1.2.2; 22 found; start..end, strand, type, name):
    304..892     +  rep_origin     ori: high-copy-number ColE1/pMB1/pBR322/pUC origin of replication
   1075..1167    +  CDS            lacI (fragment): lac repressor; lacI; The lac repressor binds to the lac operator to inhibit transcription in E. coli. This inhibition can be relieved by adding lactose or isopropyl-β-D-thiogalactopyranoside (IPTG).
   1180..1201    +  protein_bind   CAP binding site: CAP binding activates transcription in the presence of cAMP. E. coli catabolite activator protein
   1216..1246    +  promoter       lac promoter: promoter for the E. coli lac operon
   1254..1270    +  protein_bind   lac operator: The lac repressor binds to the lac operator to inhibit transcription in E. coli. This inhibition can be relieved by adding lactose or isopropyl-β-D-thiogalactopyranoside (IPTG). lac repressor encoded by lacI
   1343..1464    -  polyA_signal   SV40 poly(A) signal: SV40 polyadenylation signal
   1459..1617    -  CDS            ble (fragment): BLE_KLEPN - Experimental evidence at protein level: Swiss-Prot protein existence level 1. Binding protein with a strong affinity to the bleomycin family of antibiotics. Binds to CL990; an antimitotic-antibiotic compound. From Klebsiella pneumoniae.
   1641..2432    -  CDS            neo: KKA2_KLEPN - Also known as kan, nptII. Experimental evidence at protein level: Swiss-Prot protein existence level 1. Resistance to kanamycin, neomycin, paromomycin, ribostamycin, butirosin and gentamicin B. From Klebsiella pneumoniae.
   2499..2828    -  promoter       SV40 promoter: SV40 enhancer and early promoter
   2842..3270    -  rep_origin     f1 ori (sequence partly withheld): f1 bacteriophage origin of replication; arrow indicates direction of (+) strand synthesis
   3291..3312    -  promoter       SV40 promoter (fragment): SV40 enhancer and early promoter
   3316..3540    -  polyA_signal   bGH poly(A) signal: bovine growth hormone polyadenylation signal
   3594..4751    -  CDS            TFDP1 (fragment): TFDP1_HUMAN - Also known as DP1. Experimental evidence at protein level: Swiss-Prot protein existence level 1. Can stimulate E2F-dependent transcription. Binds DNA cooperatively with E2F family members through the E2 recognition site, 5'-TTTC[CG]CGC-3', found in the promoter region of a number of genes whose products are involved in cell cycle regulation or in DNA replication (PubMed:8405995, PubMed:7739537). The E2F1:DP complex appears to mediate both cell proliferation and apoptosis. Blocks adipocyte differentiation by repressing CEBPA binding to its target gene promoters (PubMed:20176812).
   4783..4802    -  CDS            Strep-Tag II (fragment): peptide that binds Strep-Tactin®, an engineered form of streptavidin
   4917..4937    -  CDS            FLAG (fragment): FLAG® epitope tag, followed by an enterokinase cleavage site
   4982..5000    -  promoter       T7 promoter: promoter for bacteriophage T7 RNA polymerase
   5016..5049    -  LTR            5' LTR (truncated) (fragment): truncated 5' long terminal repeat (LTR) from HIV-1
   5045..5248    -  promoter       CMV promoter: human cytomegalovirus (CMV) immediate early promoter
   5249..5628    -  enhancer       CMV enhancer: human cytomegalovirus immediate early enhancer
   5783..5835    +  misc_feature   bom (fragment): basis of mobility region from pBR322
   5894..5998    +  promoter       AmpR promoter: bla
   5999..133     +  CDS            AmpR (across the origin): β-lactamase; bla; confers resistance to ampicillin, carbenicillin, and related antibiotics
