[The description below was written by a language model from this plasmid's Addgene catalogue record and pLannotate feature annotations shown in this document.]
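Description:
pcDNA3 2xFLAG-2xSTREP TFDP1 is a 6,726-nt mammalian expression plasmid built on the pcDNA3 backbone that drives expression of human TFDP1 (DP1), the dimerisation partner that binds DNA cooperatively with E2F family transcription factors to regulate cell-cycle and DNA-replication genes. It is propagated in E. coli as a high-copy plasmid through a ColE1/pUC-type origin and selected with ampicillin via the β-lactamase gene. An f1 origin is also present, along with residual lac promoter/operator sequences from the backbone. For selection in mammalian cells, an SV40 enhancer/early promoter drives the neomycin phosphotransferase gene, terminated by an SV40 polyadenylation signal, which would allow G418 selection of stable transfectants.

The expression cassette consists of the CMV immediate-early enhancer and promoter, a T7 promoter usable for in vitro transcription or sequencing, the tagged open reading frame, and the bovine growth hormone polyadenylation signal. According to the catalogue, TFDP1 carries an N-terminal tandem tag of two FLAG epitopes followed by two Strep-tags. The automated annotation picks up only single, partial FLAG and Strep-Tag II matches upstream of the TFDP1 coding sequence, which is itself flagged as a fragment match, so the exact extent of the insert and tag array is not resolved by the feature table. The short hits annotated as an HIV-1 LTR fragment, a ble fragment and a lacI fragment are likely backbone remnants or incidental matches rather than functional elements.

The dual tag supports immunodetection and immunoprecipitation via FLAG and gentle affinity purification on Strep-Tactin, alone or sequentially. This suits the construct to isolating TFDP1-containing complexes from transfected cells, in keeping with the associated study of cyclin F-directed degradation of the activator E2Fs.
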