Addgene plasmid #236444: pcDNA3 2xFLAG-2xSTREP TFDP1
Depositing lab: Michele Pagano. Publication: Cyclin F Controls Cell-Cycle Transcriptional Outputs by Directing the Degradation of the Three Activator E2Fs. Clijsters L, Hoencamp C, Calis JJA, Marzio A, Handgraaf SM, Cuitino MC, Rosenberg BR, Leone G, Pagano M. Mol Cell. 2019 Jun 20;74(6):1264-1277.e7. doi: 10.1016/j.molcel.2019.04.010. Epub 2019 May 23. PubMed 31130363.
Backbone
  Vector backbone: pcDNA3
  Vector type: Mammalian Expression
Growth in bacteria
  Bacterial resistance: Ampicillin, 100 μg/mL
  Growth temperature: 37°C
  Growth strain: DH5alpha
  Copy number: High Copy
Gene/Insert
  Gene/Insert name: TFDP1
  Species: H. sapiens (human)
  Entrez Gene: TFDP1 (a.k.a. DILC, DP1, DRTF1, Dp-1)
  Tag / fusion protein: FLAG-FLAG-STREP-STREP (N terminal on insert)
  Cloning method: Restriction Enzyme; 5′ cloning site Unknown (unknown if destroyed)
Terms and licenses: Academic/Nonprofit Terms; Industry Terms: Not Available to Industry
How to cite: pcDNA3 2xFLAG-2xSTREP TFDP1 was a gift from Michele Pagano (Addgene plasmid # 236444 ; http://n2t.net/addgene:236444 ; RRID:Addgene_236444)
